Addgene plasmid #72559: pLL3.7-EF1-TNFa-DsRed
Purpose: Express mouse TNFalpha cDNA under EF1 promoter
Depositing lab: Kazuhiro Oka. Publication: Gene therapy for neuropathic pain by silencing of TNF-alpha expression with lentiviral vectors targeting the dorsal root ganglion in mice. Ogawa N, Kawai H, Terashima T, Kojima H, Oka K, Chan L, Maegawa H. PLoS One. 2014 Mar 18;9(3):e92073. doi: 10.1371/journal.pone.0092073. eCollection 2014. PONE-D-13-38046 PubMed 24642694.
Backbone
  Vector backbone: pLL3.7
  Backbone size w/o insert (bp): 8424
  Total vector size (bp): 9142
  Modifications to backbone: U6 promoter to GFP was replaced with EF-1-IRES-DsRed
  Vector type: Mammalian Expression, Lentiviral, Cre/Lox
Growth in bacteria
  Bacterial resistance: Ampicillin, 100 μg/mL
  Growth temperature: 37°C
  Growth strain: NEB Stable
  Copy number: High Copy
Gene/Insert
  Gene/Insert name: mouse TNFalpha cDNA
  Species: M. musculus (mouse)
  Insert size (bp): 718
  GenBank ID: NM_013693
  Entrez Gene: Tnf (a.k.a. DIF, TNF-a, TNF-alpha, TNFSF2, TNFalpha, Tnfa, Tnfsf1a, Tnlg1f)
  Promoter: EF-1
  Cloning method: Restriction Enzyme; 5′ cloning site BamHI (not destroyed); 3′ cloning site NotI (not destroyed)
  Sequencing primers: 5′ GCACTTGATGTAATTCTCC; 3′ CCACAACTATCCAACTCACAAC
Terms and licenses: Academic/Nonprofit Terms; Industry Terms: Not Available to Industry
How to cite: pLL3.7-EF1-TNFa-DsRed was a gift from Kazuhiro Oka (Addgene plasmid # 72559)
