[The description below was written by a language model from this plasmid's Addgene catalogue record and pLannotate feature annotations shown in this document.]
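Description:
pLL3.7-EF1-TNFa-DsRed is an HIV-1-based lentiviral transfer plasmid built on the pLL3.7 (LentiLox) backbone for expressing mouse TNF-alpha in mammalian cells. According to the record, the original segment running from the U6 promoter to GFP was replaced with an EF-1–IRES–DsRed cassette, converting what is normally an shRNA vector into a cDNA expression vector. The plasmid is about 9.1 kb and is propagated in E. coli through a high-copy ColE1/pUC-type origin with ampicillin selection (AmpR).

The viral portion begins with a CMV enhancer/promoter fused to a truncated 5' LTR, which drives transcription of the genomic RNA in packaging cells. It is followed by the Ψ packaging signal with a partial gag fragment, the Rev response element for Rev-dependent nuclear export, and the cPPT/CTS element that aids nuclear import of the reverse-transcribed genome. The payload is a bicistronic unit. The human EF-1α promoter drives the mouse Tnf coding sequence (cloned between BamHI and NotI), and an EMCV IRES then allows translation of DsRed-Express from the same transcript, so red fluorescence marks cells producing TNF-alpha. A WPRE downstream enhances transcript stability and expression, and the cassette ends at a truncated 3' LTR region.

Only one loxP site is annotated, downstream of DsRed, although the catalogue lists the vector as Cre/Lox; the table therefore does not show a floxed pair around the cassette. The associated publication concerns lentiviral silencing of TNF-alpha in mouse dorsal root ganglia for neuropathic pain. The record itself states the plasmid's purpose only as TNF-alpha expression and does not describe its role in that work.
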