Features (pLannotate 1.2.2; 23 found; start..end, strand, type, name):
     31..83      -  misc_feature   bom (fragment): basis of mobility region from pBR322
    238..617     +  enhancer       CMV enhancer: human cytomegalovirus immediate early enhancer
    618..817     +  promoter       CMV promoter: human cytomegalovirus (CMV) immediate early promoter
    835..1015    +  LTR            5' LTR (truncated): truncated 5' long terminal repeat (LTR) from HIV-1
   1062..1187    +  misc_feature   HIV-1 Ψ: packaging signal of human immunodeficiency virus type 1
   1171..1509    +  CDS            HIV-1 gag (fragment): gag protein from human immunodeficiency virus 1; gag
   1686..1919    +  misc_feature   RRE: The Rev response element (RRE) of HIV-1 allows for Rev-dependent mRNA export from the nucleus to the cytoplasm.
   2296..2396    +  CDS            Rev (fragment): human immunodeficiency virus 1 (HIV-1) Rev protein; rev; enhances nuclear export of unspliced and incompletely spliced viral mRNAs
   2446..2563    +  misc_feature   cPPT/CTS: central polypurine tract and central termination sequence of HIV-1
   2665..2731    +  CDS            small t antigen (fragment): SV40 (simian virus 40) small t antigen
   2738..3916    +  promoter       EF-1α promoter: strong constitutive promoter for human elongation factor EF-1α
   3932..4636    +  CDS            Tnf: TNFA_MOUSE - Also known as Tnfa, Tnfsf2. Experimental evidence at protein level: Swiss-Prot protein existence level 1. The TNF intracellular domain (ICD) form induces IL12 production in dendritic cells. From Mus musculus (Mouse).
   4658..5242    +  misc_feature   IRES2: internal ribosome entry site (IRES) of the encephalomyocarditis virus (EMCV)
   5251..5928    +  CDS            DsRed-Express: rapidly maturing tetrameric variant of DsRed fluorescent protein (Bevis and Glick, 2002) mammalian codon-optimized
   5948..5981    +  protein_bind   loxP: Cre-mediated recombination occurs in the 8-bp core sequence (GCATACAT). Cre recombinase
   6014..6037    +  misc_feature   MCS (fragment): pBluescript multiple cloning site
   6037..6625    +  misc_feature   WPRE: woodchuck hepatitis virus posttranscriptional regulatory element
   6626..6645    +  misc_feature   MCS (fragment): pBluescript multiple cloning site
   6647..7147    +  CDS            nef (fragment): NEF_HV1LA - Experimental evidence at protein level: Swiss-Prot protein existence level 1. Extracellular Nef protein targets CD4(+) T-lymphocytes for apoptosis by interacting with CXCR4 surface receptors. From Human immunodeficiency virus type 1 group M subtype B (isolate Lai) (HIV-1).
   7154..7334    +  LTR            5' LTR (truncated): truncated 5' long terminal repeat (LTR) from HIV-1
   7396..7984    -  rep_origin     ori: high-copy-number ColE1/pMB1/pBR322/pUC origin of replication
   8155..9015    -  CDS            AmpR: β-lactamase; bla; confers resistance to ampicillin, carbenicillin, and related antibiotics
   9016..9120    -  promoter       AmpR promoter: bla
>Addgene plasmid #72559 | pLL3.7-EF1-TNFa-DsRed | depositor full sequence | sequence record 132536 | reconstructed
GTCGACGGATCGGGAGATCTCCCGATCCCCTATGGTGCACTCTCAGTACAATCTGCTCTGATGCCGCATA
GTTAAGCCAGTATCTGCTCCCTGCTTGTGTGTTGGAGGTCGCTGAGTAGTGCGCGAGCAAAATTTAAGCT
ACAACAAGGCAAGGCTTGACCGACAATTGCATGAAGAATCTGCTTAGGGTTAGGCGTTTTGCGCTGCTTC
GCGATGTACGGGCCAGATATACGCGTTGACATTGATTATTGACTAGTTATTAATAGTAATCAATTACGGG
GTCATTAGTTCATAGCCCATATATGGAGTTCCGCGTTACATAACTTACGGTAAATGGCCCGCCTGGCTGA
CCGCCCAACGACCCCCGCCCATTGACGTCAATAATGACGTATGTTCCCATAGTAACGCCAATAGGGACTT
TCCATTGACGTCAATGGGTGGAGTATTTACGGTAAACTGCCCACTTGGCAGTACATCAAGTGTATCATAT
GCCAAGTACGCCCCCTATTGACGTCAATGACGGTAAATGGCCCGCCTGGCATTATGCCCAGTACATGACC
TTATGGGACTTTCCTACTTGGCAGTACATCTACGTATTAGTCATCGCTATTACCATGGTGATGCGGTTTT
GGCAGTACATCAATGGGCGTGGATAGCGGTTTGACTCACGGGGATTTCCAAGTCTCCACCCCATTGACGT
CAATGGGAGTTTGTTTTGGCACCAAAATCAACGGGACTTTCCAAAATGTCGTAACAACTCCGCCCCATTG
ACGCAAATGGGCGGTAGGCGTGTACGGTGGGAGGTCTATATAAGCAGCGCGTTTTGCCTGTACTGGGTCT
CTCTGGTTAGACCAGATCTGAGCCTGGGAGCTCTCTGGCTAACTAGGGAACCCACTGCTTAAGCCTCAAT
AAAGCTTGCCTTGAGTGCTTCAAGTAGTGTGTGCCCGTCTGTTGTGTGACTCTGGTAACTAGAGATCCCT
CAGACCCTTTTAGTCAGTGTGGAAAATCTCTAGCAGTGGCGCCCGAACAGGGACTTGAAAGCGAAAGGGA
AACCAGAGGAGCTCTCTCGACGCAGGACTCGGCTTGCTGAAGCGCGCACGGCAAGAGGCGAGGGGCGGCG
ACTGGTGAGTACGCCAAAAATTTTGACTAGCGGAGGCTAGAAGGAGAGAGATGGGTGCGAGAGCGTCAGT
ATTAAGCGGGGGAGAATTAGATCGCGATGGGAAAAAATTCGGTTAAGGCCAGGGGGAAAGAAAAAATATA
AATTAAAACATATAGTATGGGCAAGCAGGGAGCTAGAACGATTCGCAGTTAATCCTGGCCTGTTAGAAAC
ATCAGAAGGCTGTAGACAAATACTGGGACAGCTACAACCATCCCTTCAGACAGGATCAGAAGAACTTAGA
TCATTATATAATACAGTAGCAACCCTCTATTGTGTGCATCAAAGGATAGAGATAAAAGACACCAAGGAAG
CTTTAGACAAGATAGAGGAAGAGCAAAACAAAAGTAAGACCACCGCACAGCAAGCGGCCGGCCGCGCTGA
TCTTCAGACCTGGAGGAGGAGATATGAGGGACAATTGGAGAAGTGAATTATATAAATATAAAGTAGTAAA
AATTGAACCATTAGGAGTAGCACCCACCAAGGCAAAGAGAAGAGTGGTGCAGAGAGAAAAAAGAGCAGTG
GGAATAGGAGCTTTGTTCCTTGGGTTCTTGGGAGCAGCAGGAAGCACTATGGGCGCAGCGTCAATGACGC
TGACGGTACAGGCCAGACAATTATTGTCTGGTATAGTGCAGCAGCAGAACAATTTGCTGAGGGCTATTGA
GGCGCAACAGCATCTGTTGCAACTCACAGTCTGGGGCATCAAGCAGCTCCAGGCAAGAATCCTGGCTGTG
GAAAGATACCTAAAGGATCAACAGCTCCTGGGGATTTGGGGTTGCTCTGGAAAACTCATTTGCACCACTG
CTGTGCCTTGGAATGCTAGTTGGAGTAATAAATCTCTGGAACAGATTTGGAATCACACGACCTGGATGGA
GTGGGACAGAGAAATTAACAATTACACAAGCTTAATACACTCCTTAATTGAAGAATCGCAAAACCAGCAA
GAAAAGAATGAACAAGAATTATTGGAATTAGATAAATGGGCAAGTTTGTGGAATTGGTTTAACATAACAA
ATTGGCTGTGGTATATAAAATTATTCATAATGATAGTAGGAGGCTTGGTAGGTTTAAGAATAGTTTTTGC
TGTACTTTCTATAGTGAATAGAGTTAGGCAGGGATATTCACCATTATCGTTTCAGACCCACCTCCCAACC
CCGAGGGGACCCGACAGGCCCGAAGGAATAGAAGAAGAAGGTGGAGAGAGAGACAGAGACAGATCCATTC
GATTAGTGAACGGATCGGCACTGCGTGCGCCAATTCTGCAGACAAATGGCAGTATTCATCCACAATTTTA
AAAGAAAAGGGGGGATTGGGGGGTACAGTGCAGGGGAAAGAATAGTAGACATAATAGCAACAGACATACA
AACTAAAGAATTACAAAAACAAATTACAAAAATTCAAAATTTTCGGGTTTATTACAGGGACAGCAGAGAT
CCAGTTTGGTTAGTACCGGGCCCCCCCTAGGGATAACAGGGTAATACGCGCCGAACGCGTCAAGCTTTGC
AAAGATGGATAAAGTTTTAAACAGAGAGGAATCTTTGCAGCTAATGGACCTTCTAGGTCTTGAAAGGAGT
GGGAATTGGCTCCGGTGCCCGTCAGTGGGCAGAGCGCACATCGCCCACAGTCCCCGAGAAGTTGGGGGGA
GGGGTCGGCAATTGAACCGGTGCCTAGAGAAGGTGGCGCGGGGTAAACTGGGAAAGTGATGTCGTGTACT
GGCTCCGCCTTTTTCCCGAGGGTGGGGGAGAACCGTATATAAGTGCAGTAGTCGCCGTGAACGTTCTTTT
TCGCAACGGGTTTGCCGCCAGAACACAGGTAAGTGCCGTGTGTGGTTCCCGCGGGCCTGGCCTCTTTACG
GGTTATGGCCCTTGCGTGCCTTGAATTACTTCCACCTGGCTGCAGTACGTGATTCTTGATCCCGAGCTTC
GGGTTGGAAGTGGGTGGGAGAGTTCGAGGCCTTGCGCTTAAGGAGCCCCTTCGCCTCGTGCTTGAGTTGA
GGCCTGGCCTGGGCGCTGGGGCCGCCGCGTGCGAATCTGGTGGCACCTTCGCGCCTGTCTCGCTGCTTTC
GATAAGTCTCTAGCCATTTAAAATTTTTGATGACCTGCTGCGACGCTTTTTTTCTGGCAAGATAGTCTTG
TAAATGCGGGCCAAGATCTGCACACTGGTATTTCGGTTTTTGGGGCCGCGGGCGGCGACGGGGCCCGTGC
GTCCCAGCGCACATGTTCGGCGAGGCGGGGCCTGCGAGCGCGGCCACCGAGAATCGGACGGGGGTAGTCT
CAAGCTGGCCGGCCTGCTCTGGTGCCTGGCCTCGCGCCGCCGTGTATCGCCCCGCCCTGGGCGGCAAGGC
TGGCCCGGTCGGCACCAGTTGCGTGAGCGGAAAGATGGCCGCTTCCCGGCCCTGCTGCAGGGAGCTCAAA
ATGGAGGACGCGGCGCTCGGGAGAGCGGGCGGGTGAGTCACCCACACAAAGGAAAAGGGCCTTTCCGTCC
TCAGCCGTCGCTTCATGTGACTCCACGGAGTACCGGGCGCCGTCCAGGCACCTCGATTAGTTCTCGAGCT
TTTGGAGTACGTCGTCTTTAGGTTGGGGGGAGGGGTTTTATGCGATGGAGTTTCCCCACACTGAGTGGGT
GGAGACTGAAGTTAGGCCAGCTTGGCACTTGATGTAATTCTCCTTGGAATTTGCCCTTTTTGAGTTTGGA
TCTTGGTTCATTCTCAAGCCTCAGACAGTGGTTCAAAGTTTTTTTCTTCCATTTCAGGTGTCGTGAGCAA
TTGGATCCACCATGAGCACAGAAAGCATGATCCGCGACGTGGAACTGGCAGAAGAGGCACTCCCCCAAAA
GATGGGGGGCTTCCAGAACTCCAGGCGGTGCCTATGTCTCAGCCTCTTCTCATTCCTGCTTGTGGCAGGG
GCCACCACGCTCTTCTGTCTACTGAACTTCGGGGTGATCGGTCCCCAAAGGGATGAGAAGTTCCCAAATG
GCCTCCCTCTCATCAGTTCTATGGCCCAGACCCTCACACTCAGATCATCTTCTCAAAATTCGAGTGACAA
GCCTGTAGCCCACGTCGTAGCAAACCACCAAGTGGAGGAGCAGCTGGAGTGGCTGAGCCAGCGCGCCAAC
GCCCTCCTGGCCAACGGCATGGATCTCAAAGACAACCAACTAGTGGTGCCAGCCGATGGGTTGTACCTTG
TCTACTCCCAGGTTCTCTTCAAGGGACAAGGCTGCCCCGACTACGTGCTCCTCACCCACACCGTCAGCCG
ATTTGCTATCTCATACCAGGAGAAAGTCAACCTCCTCTCTGCCGTCAAGAGCCCCTGCCCCAAGGACACC
CCTGAGGGGGCTGAGCTCAAACCCTGGTATGAGCCCATATACCTGGGAGGAGTCTTCCAGCTGGAGAAGG
GGGACCAACTCAGCGCTGAGGTCAATCTGCCCAAGTACTTAGACTTTGCGGAGTCCGGGCAGGTCTACTT
TGGAGTCATTGCTCTGTGAGCGGCCGCAATTGATCCGCCCCTCTCCCTCCCCCCCCCCTAACGTTACTGG
CCGAAGCCGCTTGGAATAAGGCCGGTGTGCGTTTGTCTATATGTTATTTTCCACCATATTGCCGTCTTTT
GGCAATGTGAGGGCCCGGAAACCTGGCCCTGTCTTCTTGACGAGCATTCCTAGGGGTCTTTCCCCTCTCG
CCAAAGGAATGCAAGGTCTGTTGAATGTCGTGAAGGAAGCAGTTCCTCTGGAAGCTTCTTGAAGACAAAC
AACGTCTGTAGCGACCCTTTGCAGGCAGCGGAACCCCCCACCTGGCGACAGGTGCCTCTGCGGCCAAAAG
CCACGTGTATAAGATACACCTGCAAAGGCGGCACAACCCCAGTGCCACGTTGTGAGTTGGATAGTTGTGG
AAAGAGTCAAATGGCTCTCCTCAAGCGTATTCAACAAGGGGCTGAAGGATGCCCAGAAGGTACCCCATTG
TATGGGATCTGATCTGGGGCCTCGGTACACATGCTTTACATGTGTTTAGTCGAGGTTAAAAAAACGTCTA
GGCCCCCCGAACCACGGGGACGTGGTTTTCCTTTGAAAAACACGATGATAATATGGCCACAAGATCCACC
ATGGCCTCCTCCGAGGACGTCATCAAGGAGTTCATGCGCTTCAAGGTGCGCATGGAGGGCTCCGTGAACG
GCCACGAGTTCGAGATCGAGGGCGAGGGCGAGGGCCGCCCCTACGAGGGCACCCAGACCGCCAAGCTGAA
GGTGACCAAGGGCGGCCCCCTGCCCTTCGCCTGGGACATCCTGTCCCCCCAGTTCCAGTACGGCTCCAAG
GTGTACGTGAAGCACCCCGCCGACATCCCCGACTACAAGAAGCTGTCCTTCCCCGAGGGCTTCAAGTGGG
AGCGCGTGATGAACTTCGAGGACGGCGGCGTGGTGACCGTGACCCAGGACTCCTCCCTGCAGGACGGCTC
CTTCATCTACAAGGTGAAGTTCATCGGCGTGAACTTCCCCTCCGACGGCCCCGTAATGCAGAAGAAGACT
ATGGGCTGGGAGGCCTCCACCGAGCGCCTGTACCCCCGCGACGGCGTGCTGAAGGGCGAGATCCACAAGG
CCCTGAAGCTGAAGGACGGCGGCCACTACCTGGTGGAGTTCAAGTCCATCTACATGGCCAAGAAGCCCGT
GCAGCTGCCCGGCTACTACTACGTGGACTCCAAGCTGGACATCACCTCCCACAACGAGGACTACACCATC
GTGGAGCAGTACGAGCGCGCCGAGGGCCGCCACCACCTGTTCCTGTAGGAATTCGTCGAGGGACCTAATA
ACTTCGTATAGCATACATTATACGAAGTTATACATGTTTAAGGGTTCCGGTTCCACTAGGTACAATTCGA
TATCAAGCTTATCGATAATCAACCTCTGGATTACAAAATTTGTGAAAGATTGACTGGTATTCTTAACTAT
GTTGCTCCTTTTACGCTATGTGGATACGCTGCTTTAATGCCTTTGTATCATGCTATTGCTTCCCGTATGG
CTTTCATTTTCTCCTCCTTGTATAAATCCTGGTTGCTGTCTCTTTATGAGGAGTTGTGGCCCGTTGTCAG
GCAACGTGGCGTGGTGTGCACTGTGTTTGCTGACGCAACCCCCACTGGTTGGGGCATTGCCACCACCTGT
CAGCTCCTTTCCGGGACTTTCGCTTTCCCCCTCCCTATTGCCACGGCGGAACTCATCGCCGCCTGCCTTG
CCCGCTGCTGGACAGGGGCTCGGCTGTTGGGCACTGACAATTCCGTGGTGTTGTCGGGGAAATCATCGTC
CTTTCCTTGGCTGCTCGCCTGTGTTGCCACCTGGATTCTGCGCGGGACGTCCTTCTGCTACGTCCCTTCG
GCCCTCAATCCAGCGGACCTTCCTTCCCGCGGCCTGCTGCCGGCTCTGCGGCCTCTTCCGCGTCTTCGCC
TTCGCCCTCAGACGAGTCGGATCTCCCTTTGGGCCGCCTCCCCGCATCGATACCGTCGACCTCGATCGAG
ACCTAGAAAAACATGGAGCAATCACAAGTAGCAATACAGCAGCTACCAATGCTGATTGTGCCTGGCTAGA
AGCACAAGAGGAGGAGGAGGTGGGTTTTCCAGTCACACCTCAGGTACCTTTAAGACCAATGACTTACAAG
GCAGCTGTAGATCTTAGCCACTTTTTAAAAGAAAAGGGGGGACTGGAAGGGCTAATTCACTCCCAACGAA
GACAAGATATCCTTGATCTGTGGATCTACCACACACAAGGCTACTTCCCTGATTGGCAGAACTACACACC
AGGGCCAGGGATCAGATATCCACTGACCTTTGGATGGTGCTACAAGCTAGTACCAGTTGAGCAAGAGAAG
GTAGAAGAAGCCAATGAAGGAGAGAACACCCGCTTGTTACACCCTGTGAGCCTGCATGGGATGGATGACC
CGGAGAGAGAAGTATTAGAGTGGAGGTTTGACAGCCGCCTAGCATTTCATCACATGGCCCGAGAGCTGCA
TCCGGACTGTACTGGGTCTCTCTGGTTAGACCAGATCTGAGCCTGGGAGCTCTCTGGCTAACTAGGGAAC
CCACTGCTTAAGCCTCAATAAAGCTTGCCTTGAGTGCTTCAAGTAGTGTGTGCCCGTCTGTTGTGTGACT
CTGGTAACTAGAGATCCCTCAGACCCTTTTAGTCAGTGTGGAAAATCTCTAGCAGCATGTGAGCAAAAGG
CCAGCAAAAGGCCAGGAACCGTAAAAAGGCCGCGTTGCTGGCGTTTTTCCATAGGCTCCGCCCCCCTGAC
GAGCATCACAAAAATCGACGCTCAAGTCAGAGGTGGCGAAACCCGACAGGACTATAAAGATACCAGGCGT
TTCCCCCTGGAAGCTCCCTCGTGCGCTCTCCTGTTCCGACCCTGCCGCTTACCGGATACCTGTCCGCCTT
TCTCCCTTCGGGAAGCGTGGCGCTTTCTCATAGCTCACGCTGTAGGTATCTCAGTTCGGTGTAGGTCGTT
CGCTCCAAGCTGGGCTGTGTGCACGAACCCCCCGTTCAGCCCGACCGCTGCGCCTTATCCGGTAACTATC
GTCTTGAGTCCAACCCGGTAAGACACGACTTATCGCCACTGGCAGCAGCCACTGGTAACAGGATTAGCAG
AGCGAGGTATGTAGGCGGTGCTACAGAGTTCTTGAAGTGGTGGCCTAACTACGGCTACACTAGAAGAACA
GTATTTGGTATCTGCGCTCTGCTGAAGCCAGTTACCTTCGGAAAAAGAGTTGGTAGCTCTTGATCCGGCA
AACAAACCACCGCTGGTAGCGGTGGTTTTTTTGTTTGCAAGCAGCAGATTACGCGCAGAAAAAAAGGATC
TCAAGAAGATCCTTTGATCTTTTCTACGGGGTCTGACGCTCAGTGGAACGAAAACTCACGTTAAGGGATT
TTGGTCATGAGATTATCAAAAAGGATCTTCACCTAGATCCTTTTAAATTAAAAATGAAGTTTTAAATCAA
TCTAAAGTATATATGAGTAAACTTGGTCTGACAGTTACCAATGCTTAATCAGTGAGGCACCTATCTCAGC
GATCTGTCTATTTCGTTCATCCATAGTTGCCTGACTCCCCGTCGTGTAGATAACTACGATACGGGAGGGC
TTACCATCTGGCCCCAGTGCTGCAATGATACCGCGAGACCCACGCTCACCGGCTCCAGATTTATCAGCAA
TAAACCAGCCAGCCGGAAGGGCCGAGCGCAGAAGTGGTCCTGCAACTTTATCCGCCTCCATCCAGTCTAT
TAATTGTTGCCGGGAAGCTAGAGTAAGTAGTTCGCCAGTTAATAGTTTGCGCAACGTTGTTGCCATTGCT
ACAGGCATCGTGGTGTCACGCTCGTCGTTTGGTATGGCTTCATTCAGCTCCGGTTCCCAACGATCAAGGC
GAGTTACATGATCCCCCATGTTGTGCAAAAAAGCGGTTAGCTCCTTCGGTCCTCCGATCGTTGTCAGAAG
TAAGTTGGCCGCAGTGTTATCACTCATGGTTATGGCAGCACTGCATAATTCTCTTACTGTCATGCCATCC
GTAAGATGCTTTTCTGTGACTGGTGAGTACTCAACCAAGTCATTCTGAGAATAGTGTATGCGGCGACCGA
GTTGCTCTTGCCCGGCGTCAATACGGGATAATACCGCGCCACATAGCAGAACTTTAAAAGTGCTCATCAT
TGGAAAACGTTCTTCGGGGCGAAAACTCTCAAGGATCTTACCGCTGTTGAGATCCAGTTCGATGTAACCC
ACTCGTGCACCCAACTGATCTTCAGCATCTTTTACTTTCACCAGCGTTTCTGGGTGAGCAAAAACAGGAA
GGCAAAATGCCGCAAAAAAGGGAATAAGGGCGACACGGAAATGTTGAATACTCATACTCTTCCTTTTTCA
ATATTATTGAAGCATTTATCAGGGTTATTGTCTCATGAGCGGATACATATTTGAATGTATTTAGAAAAAT
AAACAAATAGGGGTTCCGCGCACATTTCCCCGAAAAGTGCCACCTGAC
