>Addgene plasmid #72559 | pLL3.7-EF1-TNFa-DsRed | addgene partial sequence | sequence record 134580 | EF1a-F 5'-TCAAGCCTCAGACAGTGGTTC-3'
ATTGGATCCACCATGAGCACAGAAAGCATGATCCGCGGCGTGGAACTGGCAGAAGAGGCACTCCCCCAAA
AGATGGGGGCTTCCAGAACTCCAGGCGGTGCCTATGTCTCAGCCTCTTCTCATTCCTGCTTGTGGCAGGG
GCCACCACGCTCTTCTGTCTACTGAACTTCGGGGTGATCGGTCCCCAAAGGGATGAGAAGTTCCCAAATG
GCCTCCCTCTCATCAGTTCTATGGCCCAGACCCTCACACTCAGATCATCTTCTCAAAATTCGAGTGACAA
GCCTGTAGCCCACGTCGTAGCAAACCACCAAGTGGAGGAGCAGCTGGAGTGGCTGAGCCAGCGCGCCAAC
GCCCTCCTGGCCAACGGCATGGATCTCAAAGACAACCAACTAGTGGTGCCAGCCGATGGGTTGTACCTTG
TCTACTCCCAGGTTCTCTTCAAGGGACAAGGCTGCCCCGACTACGTGCTCCTCACCCACACCGTCAGCCG
ATTTGCTATCTCATACCAGGAGAAAGTCAACCTCCTCTCTGCCGTCAAGAGCCCCTGCCCCAAGGACACC
CCTGAGGGGGCTGAGCTCAAACCCTGGTATGAGCCCATATACCTGGGAGGAGTCTTCCAGCTGGAGAAGG
GGGACCAACTCAGCGCTGAGGTCAATCTGCCCAAGTACTTAGACTTTGCGGAGTCCGGGCAGGTCTACTT
TGGAGTCATTGCTCTGTGAGCGGCCGCAATTGATCCGCCCCTCTCCCTCCCCCCCCCCTAACGTTACTGG
CCGAAGCCGCTTGGAATAA
