>Addgene plasmid #72559 | pLL3.7-EF1-TNFa-DsRed | addgene partial sequence | sequence record 134581 | DsRed1-N 5'-GTACTGGAACTGGGGGGACAG-3'
CTTCAGCTTGGCGGTCTGGGTGCCCTCGTAGGGGCGGCCCTCGCCCTCGCCCTCGATCTCGAACTCGTGG
CCGTTCACGGAGCCCTCCATGCGCACCTTGAAGCGCATGAACTCCTTGATGACGTCCTCGGAGGAGGCCA
TGGTGGATCTTGTGGCCATATTATCATCGTGTTTTTCAAAGGAAAACCACGTCCCCGTGGTTCGGGGGGC
CTAGACGTTTTTTTAACCTCGACTAAACACATGTAAAGCATGTGTACCGAGGCCCCAGATCAGATCCCAT
ACAATGGGGTACCTTCTGGGCATCCTTCAGCCCCTTGTTGAATACGCTTGAGGAGAGCCATTTGACTCTT
TCCACAACTATCCAACTCACAACGTGGCACTGGGGTTGTGCCGCCTTTGCAGGTGTATCTTATACACGTG
GCTTTTGGCCGCAGAGGCACCTGTCGCCAGGTGGGGGGTTCCGCTGCCTGCAAAGGGTCGCTACAGACGT
TGTTTGTCTTCAAGAAGCTTCCAGAGGAACTGCTTCCTTCACGACATTCAACAGACCTTGCATTCCTTTG
GCGAGAGGGGAAAGACCCCTAGGAATGCTCGTCAAGAAGACAGGGCCAGGTTTCCGGGCCCTCACATTGC
CAAAAGACGGCAATATGGTGGAAAATAACATATAGACAAACGCACACCGGCCTTATTCCAAGCGGCTTCG
GCCAGTAACGTTAGGGGGGGGGGAGGGA
