>Addgene plasmid #72559 | pLL3.7-EF1-TNFa-DsRed | addgene partial sequence | sequence record 141246 | EF1a-F 5'-TCAAGCCTCAGACAGTGGTTC-3'
AATTGGATCCACCATGAGCACAGAAAGCATGATCCGCGACGTGGAACTGGCAGAAGAGGCACTCCCCCAA
AAGATGGGGGGCTTCCAGAACTCCAGGCGGTGCCTATGTCTCAGCCTCTTCTCATTCCTGCTTGTGGCAG
GGGCCACCACGCTCTTCTGTCTACTGAACTTCGGGGTGATCGGTCCCCAAAGGGATGAGAAGTTCCCAAA
TGGCCTCCCTCTCATCAGTTCTATGGCCCAGACCCTCACACTCAGATCATCTTCTCAAAATTCGAGTGAC
AAGCCTGTAGCCCACGTCGTAGCAAACCACCAAGTGGAGGAGCAGCTGGAGTGGCTGAGCCAGCGCGCCA
ACGCCCTCCTGGCCAACGGCATGGATCTCAAAGACAACCAACTAGTGGTGCCAGCCGATGGGTTGTACCT
TGTCTACTCCCAGGTTCTCTTCAAGGGACAAGGCTGCCCCGACTACGTGCTCCTCACCCACACCGTCAGC
CGATTTGCTATCTCATACCAGGAGAAAGTCAACCTCCTCTCTGCCGTCAAGAGCCCCTGCCCCAAGGACA
CCCCTGAGGGGGCTGAGCTCAAACCCTGGTATGAGCCCATATACCTGGGAGGAGTCTTCCAGCTGGAGAA
GGGGGACCAACTCAGCGCTGAGGTCAATCTGCCCAAGTACTTAGACTTTGCGGAGTCCGGGCAGGTCTAC
TTTGGAGTCATTGCTCTGTGAGCGGCCGCAATTGATCCGCCCCTCTCCCTCCCCCCCCCCTAACGTTACT
GGCCGAAGCCGCTTGGAATAAGGCCGGTGTGCGTTTGTCTATATGTTATTTTCCACCATATTGCCGTCTT
TTGG
