>Addgene plasmid #72559 | pLL3.7-EF1-TNFa-DsRed | addgene partial sequence | sequence record 141247 | DsRed1-N 5'-GTACTGGAACTGGGGGGACAG-3'
GGCCGCCCTTGGTCACCTTCAGCTTGGCGGTCTGGGTGCCCTCGTAGGGGCGGCCCTCGCCCTCGCCCTC
GATCTCGAACTCGTGGCCGTTCACGGAGCCCTCCATGCGCACCTTGAAGCGCATGAACTCCTTGATGACG
TCCTCGGAGGAGGCCATGGTGGATCTTGTGGCCATATTATCATCGTGTTTTTCAAAGGAAAACCACGTCC
CCGTGGTTCGGGGGGCCTAGACGTTTTTTTAACCTCGACTAAACACATGTAAAGCATGTGTACCGAGGCC
CCAGATCAGATCCCATACAATGGGGTACCTTCTGGGCATCCTTCAGCCCCTTGTTGAATACGCTTGAGGA
GAGCCATTTGACTCTTTCCACAACTATCCAACTCACAACGTGGCACTGGGGTTGTGCCGCCTTTGCAGGT
GTATCTTATACACGTGGCTTTTGGCCGCAGAGGCACCTGTCGCCAGGTGGGGGGTTCCGCTGCCTGCAAA
GGGTCGCTACAGACGTTGTTTGTCTTCAAGAAGCTTCCAGAGGAACTGCTTCCTTCACGACATTCAACAG
ACCTTGCATTCCTTTGGCGAGAGGGGAAAGACCCCTAGGAATGCTCGTCAAGAAGACAGGGCCAGGTTTC
CGGGCCCTCACATTGCCAAAAGACGGCAATATGGTGGAAAATAACATATAGACAAACGCACACCGGCCTT
ATTCCAAGCGGCTTCGGCCAGTAACGTTAGGGGGGGGGGAGGGAGAGGGGCGGATCAATTGCGGCCGCTC
ACAGAGCAATGACTCCAAAGTAGACCTGCCCGGACTCCGCAAAGTCTAAGTACTTGGGCAGATTGACCTC
AGCGCTGAGTTGGTCCCCCTTCTCCAGCTGGAAGACTCCTCCCAGGTATATGGGCTCATACCAGGGTTTG
AGCTCAGCCCCCTCAGGGGTGTCCTTGGGGCAGGGGCTCTTGACGGCA
